Addgene plasmid #241845: pPB-p53RE(CDKN1A)-CMVmin-mScarlet-I-NLSx3-AU1-PGKpuro
Purpose: Expresses p53 transcription fluorescence reporter in mammalian cells.
Depositing lab: Kazuhiro Aoki. Depositing organization: Kyoto University, Graduate School of Biostudies. Publication: Opto-p53: A Light-Controllable Activation of p53 Signaling Pathway. Tsuruoka T, Goto Y, Aoki K. Cell Struct Funct. 2025 Jun 12. doi: 10.1247/csf.25017. PubMed 40500178.
Backbone
  Vector backbone: pPB
  Backbone size w/o insert (bp): 6226
  Total vector size (bp): 7389
  Modifications to backbone: The backbone contains Insulator-PGK promoter-pac gene-SV40 late polyA cassette for the selection marker.
  Vector type: Mammalian Expression
  Selectable markers: Puromycin
Growth in bacteria
  Bacterial resistance: Ampicillin, 100 μg/mL
  Growth temperature: 37°C
  Growth strain: DH5alpha
  Copy number: High Copy
Gene/Insert
  Gene/Insert name: CDKN1A promoter
  Species: H. sapiens (human)
  Mutation: CDKN1A promoter (1015 bp) + CMV minimal promoter (125 bp)
  Entrez Gene: CDKN1A (a.k.a. CAP20, CDKN1, CIP1, MDA-6, P21, SDI1, WAF1, p21CIP1)
  Promoter: n/a
  Tag / fusion protein: mScarlet-I-3xNLS (C terminal on backbone)
  Cloning method: Restriction Enzyme; 5′ cloning site EcoRI (not destroyed); 3′ cloning site NotI (unknown if destroyed)
  Sequencing primers: 5′ n/a; 3′ n/a
Terms and licenses: Academic/Nonprofit Terms; Industry Terms: Not Available to Industry
How to cite: pPB-p53RE(CDKN1A)-CMVmin-mScarlet-I-NLSx3-AU1-PGKpuro was a gift from Kazuhiro Aoki (Addgene plasmid # 241845 ; http://n2t.net/addgene:241845 ; RRID:Addgene_241845)
