[The description below was written by a language model from this plasmid's Addgene catalogue record and pLannotate feature annotations shown in this document.]
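Description:
pPB-p53RE(CDKN1A)-CMVmin-mScarlet-I-NLSx3-AU1-PGKpuro is a mammalian expression plasmid on a pPB backbone that serves as a fluorescent reporter of p53 transcriptional activity. The pPB name suggests a piggyBac transposon vector intended for stable genomic integration, but the transposon terminal repeats are not annotated in the feature table and the catalogue does not describe the delivery route, so this remains an inference. In bacteria the plasmid is maintained at high copy through a ColE1/pUC-type origin with ampicillin resistance. It also carries an f1 origin and remnants of a lacZα/lac promoter cloning region flanked by T7 and T3 promoters.

The reporter cassette uses about 1 kb of the human CDKN1A (p21) promoter, a classical p53 target containing p53 response elements, placed upstream of a minimal CMV promoter. The minimal promoter has little activity by itself, so transcription should depend largely on p53 binding to the CDKN1A sequence. The annotation tool did not label the CDKN1A fragment, but an unannotated stretch upstream of the minimal CMV promoter is where it would be expected to lie. The promoter drives mScarlet-I, a rapidly maturing monomeric red fluorescent protein, fused at its C terminus to SV40 nuclear localization signals and, according to the name, an AU1 epitope tag, with a bGH polyadenylation signal. The name and catalogue indicate three NLS copies, while the table annotates two. Nuclear concentration of the signal makes single-cell quantification by imaging easier.

A separate, oppositely oriented cassette (PGK promoter, puromycin N-acetyltransferase, SV40 poly(A), plus an insulator per the catalogue) allows puromycin selection of stable cells. The sequenced record is 7,188 nt, slightly shorter than the listed 7,389 bp. The associated work concerns light-controlled activation of p53 signalling.
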