Features (pLannotate 1.2.2; 24 found; start..end, strand, type, name):
     30..458     -  rep_origin     f1 ori (sequence partly withheld): f1 bacteriophage origin of replication; arrow indicates direction of (+) strand synthesis
    463..618     -  CDS            lacZα (fragment): LacZα fragment of β-galactosidase; lacZ fragment
    626..644     +  promoter       T7 promoter: promoter for bacteriophage T7 RNA polymerase
   1011..1030    +  enhancer       CMV enhancer (fragment): human cytomegalovirus immediate early enhancer
   1092..1213    +  polyA_signal   SV40 poly(A) signal: SV40 polyadenylation signal
   1231..1828    -  CDS            PuroR (fragment): puromycin N-acetyltransferase; pac from Streptomyces; confers resistance to puromycin
   1853..2250    -  promoter       PGK promoter (fragment): mouse phosphoglycerate kinase 1 promoter
   3360..3397    +  promoter       minimal CMV promoter: human cytomegalovirus (CMV) immediate early promoter
   3496..4191    +  CDS            mScarlet-I: mScarlet-I is a basic (constitutively fluorescent) red fluorescent protein published in 2016, derived from synthetic construct. It is reported to be a rapidly-maturing monomer with moderate acid sensitivity.
   4216..4236    +  CDS            SV40 NLS: nuclear localization signal of SV40 (simian virus 40) large T antigen
   4240..4260    +  CDS            SV40 NLS: nuclear localization signal of SV40 (simian virus 40) large T antigen
   4297..4521    +  polyA_signal   bGH poly(A) signal: bovine growth hormone polyadenylation signal
   4573..4589    -  protein_bind   lac operator: The lac repressor binds to the lac operator to inhibit transcription in E. coli. This inhibition can be relieved by adding lactose or isopropyl-β-D-thiogalactopyranoside (IPTG). lac repressor encoded by lacI
   4597..4627    -  promoter       lac promoter: promoter for the E. coli lac operon
   4642..4663    -  protein_bind   CAP binding site: CAP binding activates transcription in the presence of cAMP. E. coli catabolite activator protein
   4676..4715    -  CDS            lacI (fragment): lac repressor; lacI; The lac repressor binds to the lac operator to inhibit transcription in E. coli. This inhibition can be relieved by adding lactose or isopropyl-β-D-thiogalactopyranoside (IPTG).
   5000..5018    -  promoter       T3 promoter: promoter for bacteriophage T3 RNA polymerase
   5063..5079    -  protein_bind   lac operator: The lac repressor binds to the lac operator to inhibit transcription in E. coli. This inhibition can be relieved by adding lactose or isopropyl-β-D-thiogalactopyranoside (IPTG). lac repressor encoded by lacI
   5087..5117    -  promoter       lac promoter: promoter for the E. coli lac operon
   5132..5153    -  protein_bind   CAP binding site: CAP binding activates transcription in the presence of cAMP. E. coli catabolite activator protein
   5166..5258    -  CDS            lacI (fragment): lac repressor; lacI; The lac repressor binds to the lac operator to inhibit transcription in E. coli. This inhibition can be relieved by adding lactose or isopropyl-β-D-thiogalactopyranoside (IPTG).
   5441..6029    -  rep_origin     ori: high-copy-number ColE1/pMB1/pBR322/pUC origin of replication
   6200..7060    -  CDS            AmpR: β-lactamase; bla; confers resistance to ampicillin, carbenicillin, and related antibiotics
   7061..7165    -  promoter       AmpR promoter: bla
>Addgene plasmid #241845 | pPB-p53RE(CDKN1A)-CMVmin-mScarlet-I-NLSx3-AU1-PGKpuro | addgene full sequence | sequence record 485115 | Addgene NGS Result
CTAAATTGTAAGCGTTAATATTTTGTTAAAATTCGCGTTAAATTTTTGTTAAATCAGCTCATTTTTTAAC
CAATAGGCCGAAATCGGCAAAATCCCTTATAAATCAAAAGAATAGACCGAGATAGGGT
[37 nt withheld, positions 129-165]
AAAGAACGTGGACTCCAACGTCAAAGG
[49 nt withheld, positions 193-241]
T
[91 nt withheld, positions 243-333]
G
[124 nt withheld, positions 335-458]
CCCATTCGCCATTCAGGCTGCGCAACTGTTGGGAAGGGCGATCGGTGCGGGCCTCTTCGCTATTACGCCA
GCTGGCGAAAGGGGGATGTGCTGCAAGGCGATTAAGTTGGGTAACGCCAGGGTTTTCCCAGTCACGACGT
TGTAAAACGACGGCCAGTGAGCGCGCGTAATACGACTCACTATAGGGCGAATTGGGGCGCGCCATTCTAG
ATTAACCCTAGAAAGATAGTCTGCGTAAAATTGACGCATGCATTCTTGAAATATTGCTCTCTCTTTCTAA
ATAGCGCGAATCCGTCGCTGTGCATTTAGGACATCTCAGTCGCCGCTTGGAGCTCCCGTGAGGCGTGCTT
GTCAATGCGGTAAGTGTCACTGATTTTGAACTATAACGACCGCGTGAGTCAAAATGACGCATGATTATCT
TTTACGTGACTTTTAAGATTTAACTCATACGATAATTATATTGTTATTTCATGTTCTACTTACGTGATAA
CTTATTATATATATATTTTCTTGTTATAGATATCAACTAGAATGCTAGCATGGGCCCATCTCGACATTGA
TTATTGACTAGTAAAAAACCTCCCACACCTCCCCCTGAACCTGAAACATAAAATGAATGCAATTGTTGTT
GTTAACTTGTTTATTGCAGCTTATAATGGTTACAAATAAAGCAATAGCATCACAAATTTCACAAATAAAG
CATTTTTTTCACTGCATTCTAGTTGTGGTTTGTCCAAACTCATCAATGTATCTTATCATGTCTGGGATCC
CTAGGCACCGGGCTTGCGGGTCATGCACCAGGTGCGCGGTCCTTCGGGCACCTCGACGTCGGCGGTGACG
GTGAAGCCGAGCCGCTCGTAGAAGGGGAGGTTGCGGGGCGCGGAGGTCTCCAGGAAGGCGGGCACCCCGG
CGCGCTCGGCCGCCTCCACTCCGGGGAGCACGACGGCGCTGCCCAGACCCTTGCCCTGGTGGTCGGGCGA
GACGCCGACGGTGGCCAGGAACCACGCGGGCTCCTTGGGCCGGTGCGGCGCCAGGAGGCCTTCCATCTGT
TGCTGCGCGGCCAGCCGGGAACCGCTCAACTCGGCCATGCGCGGGCCGATCTCGGCGAACACCGCCCCCG
CTTCGACGCTCTCCGGCGTGGTCCAGACCGCCACCGCGGCGCCGTCGTCCGCGACCCACACCTTGCCGAT
GTCGAGCCCGACGCGCGTGAGGAAGAGTTCTTGCAGCTCGGTGACCCGCTCGATGTGGCGGTCCGGATCG
ACGGTGTGGCGCGTGGCGGGGTAGTCGGCGAACGCGGCGGCGAGGGTGCGTACGGCCCTGGGGACGTCGT
CGCGGGTGGCGAGGCGCACCGTGGGCTTGTACTCGGTCATGGATCCGGTAAGCTAGCTTGGGGTCGAAAG
GCCCGGAGATGAGGAAGAGGAGAACAGCGCGGCAGACGTGCGCTTTTGAAGCGTGCAGAATGCCGGGCCT
CCGGAGGACCTTCGGGCGCCCGCCCCGCCCCTGAGCCCGCCCCTGAGCCCGCCCCCGGACCCACCCCTTC
CCAGCCTCTGAGCCCAGAAAGCGAAGGAGCAAAGCTGCTATTGGCCGCTGCCCCAAAGGCCTACCCGCTT
CCATTGCTCAGCGGTGCTGTCCATCTGCACGAGTCTAGTGAGACGTGCTACTTCCATTTGTCACGTCCTG
CACGACGCGAGCTGCGGGGCGGGGGGGAACTTCCTGACTAGGGGAGGAGTAGAAGGTGGCGCGAAGGGGC
CACCAAAGAACGGAGCCGGTTGGCGCCTACCGGTGGATGTGGCCCCCCCAAAGCCCCCAGGGATGTAATT
ACGTCCCTCCCCCGCTAGGGGGCAGCAGCGAGCCGCCCGGGGCGGCGCGGAATTCCCTGCTTCCCAGGAA
CATGCTTGGGCAGCAGGCTGTGGCTCTGATTGGCTTTCTGGCCGTCAGGAACATGTCCCAACATGTTGAG
CTCTGGCATAGAAGAGGCTGGTGGCTATTTTGTCCTTGGGCTGCCTGTTTTCAGGTGAGGAAGGGGATGG
TAGGAGACAGGAGACCTCTAAAGACCCCAGGTAAACCTTAGCCTGTTACTCTGAACAGGGTATGTGATCT
GCCAGCAGATCCTTGCGACAGGGCTGGGATCTGATGCATGTGTGCTTGTGTGAGTGTGTGCTGGGAGTCA
GATTCTGTGTGTGACTTTTAACAGCCTGCTCCCTTGCCTTTTTCAGGGCAGAAGTCCTCCCTTAGAGTGT
GTCTGGGTACACATTCAAGTGCATGGTTGCAAACTTTTTTTTTTAAAGCACTGAATAGTACTAGACACTT
AGTAGGTACTTAAGAAATATTGAATGTCGTGGTGGTGGTGAGCTAGAAGTTATAAAAAAAATTCTTTCCC
AAAAACAACAACAAAAAGAATTATTTCATTGTGAAGCTCAGTACCACAAAAATTTAAATAATTCATTACA
AGCCTTTATTAAAAAAAATTTTCTCCCCAAAGTAAACAGACAGACAATGTCTAGTCTATTTGAAATGCCT
GAAAGCAGAGGGGCTTCAAGGCAGTGGGAGAAGGTGCCTGTCCTCTGCTGGACATTTGACAACCAGCCCT
TTGGATGGTTTGGATGTATAGGAGCGAAGGTGCAGACAGCAGTGGGGCTTAGAGTGGGGTCCTGAGGCTG
TGCCGTGGCCTTTCTGGGGTTTAGCCACAATCCTGGCCTGACTCCAGGGCGAGGCAGGCCAAGGGGGTCT
GCTACTGTGTCCTCCCACCCCTACCTGGGCTCCCATCCCCACAGCAGAGGAGAAAGAAGCCTGTCCTCCC
CGAGGTCAGCTGCGTTAGAGGAAGAAGACTGGGCATGTCTGGGCAGAGATTTCCAGACTCTGAGCAGCCT
GAGATGTCAGTAATTGTAGCTCGAGTACGTAGTAGGCGTGTACGGTGGGAGGCCTATATAAGCAGAGCTC
GTTTAGTGAACCGTCAGATCGCCTGGAGACGCCATCCACGCTGTTTTGACCTCCATAGAAGACACCGGGA
CCGATCCAGCCTCCGCGCGGCCGCGCCATGGTGAGCAAGGGCGAGGCAGTGATCAAGGAGTTCATGCGGT
TCAAGGTGCACATGGAGGGCTCCATGAACGGCCACGAGTTCGAGATCGAGGGCGAGGGCGAGGGCCGCCC
CTACGAGGGCACCCAGACCGCCAAGCTGAAGGTGACCAAGGGTGGCCCCCTGCCCTTCTCCTGGGACATC
CTGTCCCCTCAGTTCATGTACGGCTCCAGGGCCTTCATCAAGCACCCCGCCGACATCCCCGACTACTATA
AGCAGTCCTTCCCCGAGGGCTTCAAGTGGGAGCGCGTGATGAACTTCGAGGACGGCGGCGCCGTGACCGT
GACCCAGGACACCTCCCTGGAGGACGGCACCCTGATCTACAAGGTGAAGCTCCGCGGCACCAACTTCCCT
CCTGACGGCCCCGTAATGCAGAAGAAGACAATGGGCTGGGAAGCGTCCACCGAGCGGTTGTACCCCGAGG
ACGGCGTGCTGAAGGGCGACATTAAGATGGCCCTGCGCCTGAAGGACGGAGGCCGCTACCTGGCGGACTT
CAAGACCACCTACAAGGCCAAGAAGCCCGTGCAGATGCCCGGCGCCTACAACGTTGACCGCAAGTTGGAC
ATCACCTCCCACAACGAGGACTACACCGTGGTGGAACAGTACGAACGCTCCGAGGGCCGCCACTCCACCG
GCGGCATGGACGAGCTGTACAAGCCAAAGAAAAAGAGAAAAGTAGATCCAAAAAAGAAGAGAAAGGTAGA
TCCAAAAAAGAAGAGAAAGGTATAGGTCGACATTTATTTATTTATTTATTTAAGATCTCTGTGCCTTCTA
GTTGCCAGCCATCTGTTGTTTGCCCCTCCCCCGTGCCTTCCTTGACCCTGGAAGGTGCCACTCCCACTGT
CCTTTCCTAATAAAATGAGGAAATTGCATCGCATTGTCTGAGTAGGTGTCATTCTATTCTGGGGGGTGGG
GTGGGGCAGGACAGCAAGGGGGAGGATTGGGAAGACAATAGCAGGCATGCTGGGGATGCGGTGGGCTCTA
TGGCTGCAGCCCAAGCTTGGCGTAATCATGGTCATAGCTGTTTCCTGTGTGAAATTGTTATCCGCTCACA
ATTCCACACAACATACGAGCCGGAAGCATAAAGTGTAAAGCCTGGGGTGCCTAATGAGTGAGCTAACTCA
CATTAATTGCGTTGCGCTCACTGCCCGCTTTCCAGTCGGGAAACCTGTCGTGCCAGCGGATCTTAAAAGT
TTTGTTACTTTATAGAAGAAATTTTGAGTTTTTGTTTTTTTTTAATAAATAAATAAACATAAATAAATTG
TTTGTTGAATTTATTATTAGTATGTAAGTGTAAATATAATAAAACTTAATATCTATTCAAATTAATAAAT
AAACCTCGATATACAGACCGATAAAACACATGCGTCAATTTTACGCATGATTATCTTTAACGTACGTCAC
AATATGATTATCTTTCTAGGGTTAATCTAGTATACGCGTTTAATTAATCCAGCTTTTGTTCCCTTTAGTG
AGGGTTAATTGCGCGCTTGGCGTAATCATGGTCATAGCTGTTTCCTGTGTGAAATTGTTATCCGCTCACA
ATTCCACACAACATACGAGCCGGAAGCATAAAGTGTAAAGCCTGGGGTGCCTAATGAGTGAGCTAACTCA
CATTAATTGCGTTGCGCTCACTGCCCGCTTTCCAGTCGGGAAACCTGTCGTGCCAGCTGCATTAATGAAT
CGGCCAACGCGCGGGGAGAGGCGGTTTGCGTATTGGGCGCTCTTCCGCTTCCTCGCTCACTGACTCGCTG
CGCTCGGTCGTTCGGCTGCGGCGAGCGGTATCAGCTCACTCAAAGGCGGTAATACGGTTATCCACAGAAT
CAGGGGATAACGCAGGAAAGAACATGTGAGCAAAAGGCCAGCAAAAGGCCAGGAACCGTAAAAAGGCCGC
GTTGCTGGCGTTTTTCCATAGGCTCCGCCCCCCTGACGAGCATCACAAAAATCGACGCTCAAGTCAGAGG
TGGCGAAACCCGACAGGACTATAAAGATACCAGGCGTTTCCCCCTGGAAGCTCCCTCGTGCGCTCTCCTG
TTCCGACCCTGCCGCTTACCGGATACCTGTCCGCCTTTCTCCCTTCGGGAAGCGTGGCGCTTTCTCATAG
CTCACGCTGTAGGTATCTCAGTTCGGTGTAGGTCGTTCGCTCCAAGCTGGGCTGTGTGCACGAACCCCCC
GTTCAGCCCGACCGCTGCGCCTTATCCGGTAACTATCGTCTTGAGTCCAACCCGGTAAGACACGACTTAT
CGCCACTGGCAGCAGCCACTGGTAACAGGATTAGCAGAGCGAGGTATGTAGGCGGTGCTACAGAGTTCTT
GAAGTGGTGGCCTAACTACGGCTACACTAGAAGAACAGTATTTGGTATCTGCGCTCTGCTGAAGCCAGTT
ACCTTCGGAAAAAGAGTTGGTAGCTCTTGATCCGGCAAACAAACCACCGCTGGTAGCGGTGGTTTTTTTG
TTTGCAAGCAGCAGATTACGCGCAGAAAAAAAGGATCTCAAGAAGATCCTTTGATCTTTTCTACGGGGTC
TGACGCTCAGTGGAACGAAAACTCACGTTAAGGGATTTTGGTCATGAGATTATCAAAAAGGATCTTCACC
TAGATCCTTTTAAATTAAAAATGAAGTTTTAAATCAATCTAAAGTATATATGAGTAAACTTGGTCTGACA
GTTACCAATGCTTAATCAGTGAGGCACCTATCTCAGCGATCTGTCTATTTCGTTCATCCATAGTTGCCTG
ACTCCCCGTCGTGTAGATAACTACGATACGGGAGGGCTTACCATCTGGCCCCAGTGCTGCAATGATACCG
CGAGACCCACGCTCACCGGCTCCAGATTTATCAGCAATAAACCAGCCAGCCGGAAGGGCCGAGCGCAGAA
GTGGTCCTGCAACTTTATCCGCCTCCATCCAGTCTATTAATTGTTGCCGGGAAGCTAGAGTAAGTAGTTC
GCCAGTTAATAGTTTGCGCAACGTTGTTGCCATTGCTACAGGCATCGTGGTGTCACGCTCGTCGTTTGGT
ATGGCTTCATTCAGCTCCGGTTCCCAACGATCAAGGCGAGTTACATGATCCCCCATGTTGTGCAAAAAAG
CGGTTAGCTCCTTCGGTCCTCCGATCGTTGTCAGAAGTAAGTTGGCCGCAGTGTTATCACTCATGGTTAT
GGCAGCACTGCATAATTCTCTTACTGTCATGCCATCCGTAAGATGCTTTTCTGTGACTGGTGAGTACTCA
ACCAAGTCATTCTGAGAATAGTGTATGCGGCGACCGAGTTGCTCTTGCCCGGCGTCAATACGGGATAATA
CCGCGCCACATAGCAGAACTTTAAAAGTGCTCATCATTGGAAAACGTTCTTCGGGGCGAAAACTCTCAAG
GATCTTACCGCTGTTGAGATCCAGTTCGATGTAACCCACTCGTGCACCCAACTGATCTTCAGCATCTTTT
ACTTTCACCAGCGTTTCTGGGTGAGCAAAAACAGGAAGGCAAAATGCCGCAAAAAAGGGAATAAGGGCGA
CACGGAAATGTTGAATACTCATACTCTTCCTTTTTCAATATTATTGAAGCATTTATCAGGGTTATTGTCT
CATGAGCGGATACATATTTGAATGTATTTAGAAAAATAAACAAATAGGGGTTCCGCGCACATTTCCCCGA
AAAGTGCCAC
